>Addgene plasmid #62154 | pMuLE ENTR SV40 tdTomato L5-L2 | depositor full sequence | sequence record 101438 | Full Sequence
CTAGATTACTACCCAGCTTTCTTGTACAAAGTTGGCATTATAAGAAAGCATTGCTTATCAATTTGTTGCA
ACGAACAGGTCACTATCAGTCAAAATAAAATCATTATTTGCCATCCAGCTGCAGGGCGGCCGCGATATCC
CCTATAGTGAGTCGTATTACATGGTCATAGCTGTTTCCTGGCAGCTCTGGCCCGTGTCTCAAAATCTCTG
ATGTTACATTGCACAAGATAAAAATATATCATCATGAACAATAAAACTGTCTGCTTACATAAACAGTAAT
ACAAGGGGTGTTATGAGCCATATTCAACGGGAAACGTCGAGGCCGCGATTAAATTCCAACATGGATGCTG
ATTTATATGGGTATAAATGGGCTCGCGATAATGTCGGGCAATCAGGTGCGACAATCTATCGCTTGTATGG
GAAGCCCGATGCGCCAGAGTTGTTTCTGAAACATGGCAAAGGTAGCGTTGCCAATGATGTTACAGATGAG
ATGGTCAGACTAAACTGGCTGACGGAATTTATGCCTCTTCCGACCATCAAGCATTTTATCCGTACTCCTG
ATGATGCATGGTTACTCACCACTGCGATCCCCGGAAAAACAGCATTCCAGGTATTAGAAGAATATCCTGA
TTCAGGTGAAAATATTGTTGATGCGCTGGCAGTGTTCCTGCGCCGGTTGCATTCGATTCCTGTTTGTAAT
TGTCCTTTTAACAGCGATCGCGTATTTCGTCTCGCTCAGGCGCAATCACGAATGAATAACGGTTTGGTTG
ATGCGAGTGATTTTGATGACGAGCGTAATGGCTGGCCTGTTGAACAAGTCTGGAAAGAAATGCATAAACT
TTTGCCATTCTCACCGGATTCAGTCGTCACTCATGGTGATTTCTCACTTGATAACCTTATTTTTGACGAG
GGGAAATTAATAGGTTGTATTGATGTTGGACGAGTCGGAATCGCAGACCGATACCAGGATCTTGCCATCC
TATGGAACTGCCTCGGTGAGTTTTCTCCTTCATTACAGAAACGGCTTTTTCAAAAATATGGTATTGATAA
TCCTGATATGAATAAATTGCAGTTTCATTTGATGCTCGATGAGTTTTTCTAATCAGAATTGGTTAATTGG
TTGTAACACTGGCAGAGCATTACGCTGACTTGACGGGACGGCGCAAGCTCATGACCAAAATCCCTTAACG
TGAGTTACGCGTCGTTCCACTGAGCGTCAGACCCCGTAGAAAAGATCAAAGGATCTTCTTGAGATCCTTT
TTTTCTGCGCGTAATCTGCTGCTTGCAAACAAAAAAACCACCGCTACCAGCGGTGGTTTGTTTGCCGGAT
CAAGAGCTACCAACTCTTTTTCCGAAGGTAACTGGCTTCAGCAGAGCGCAGATACCAAATACTGTTCTTC
TAGTGTAGCCGTAGTTAGGCCACCACTTCAAGAACTCTGTAGCACCGCCTACATACCTCGCTCTGCTAAT
CCTGTTACCAGTGGCTGCTGCCAGTGGCGATAAGTCGTGTCTTACCGGGTTGGACTCAAGACGATAGTTA
CCGGATAAGGCGCAGCGGTCGGGCTGAACGGGGGGTTCGTGCACACAGCCCAGCTTGGAGCGAACGACCT
ACACCGAACTGAGATACCTACAGCGTGAGCTATGAGAAAGCGCCACGCTTCCCGAAGGGAGAAAGGCGGA
CAGGTATCCGGTAAGCGGCAGGGTCGGAACAGGAGAGCGCACGAGGGAGCTTCCAGGGGGAAACGCCTGG
TATCTTTATAGTCCTGTCGGGTTTCGCCACCTCTGACTTGAGCGTCGATTTTTGTGATGCTCGTCAGGGG
GGCGGAGCCTATGGAAAAACGCCAGCAACGCGGCCTTTTTACGGTTCCTGGCCTTTTGCTGGCCTTTTGC
TCACATGTTCTTTCCTGCGTTATCCCCTGATTCTGTGGATAACCGTATTACCGCCTTTGAGTGAGCTGAT
ACCGCTCGCCGCAGCCGAACGACCGAGCGCAGCGAGTCAGTGAGCGAGGAAGCGGAAGAGCGCCCAATAC
GCAAACCGCCTCTCCCCGCGCGTTGGCCGATTCATTAATGCAGCTGGCACGACAGGTTTCCCGACTGGAA
AGCGGGCAGTGAGCGCAACGCAATTAATACGCGTACCGCTAGCCAGGAAGAGTTTGTAGAAACGCAAAAA
GGCCATCCGTCAGGATGGCCTTCTGCTTAGTTTGATGCCTGGCAGTTTATGGCGGGCGTCCTGCCCGCCA
CCCTCCGGGCCGTTGCTTCACAACGTTCAAATCCGCTCCCGGCGGATTTGTCCTACTCAGGAGAGCGTTC
ACCGACAAACAACAGATAAAACGAAAGGCCCAGTCTTCCGACTGAGCCTTTCGTTTTATTTGATGCCTGG
CAGTTCCCTACTCTCGCGTTAACGCTAGCATGGATGTTTTCCCAGTCACGACGTTGTAAAACGACGGCCA
GTCTTAAGCTCGGGCCCCAAATAATGATTTTATTTTGACTGATAGTGACCTGTTCGTTGCAACAAATTGA
TGAGCAATGCTTTTTTATAATGCCAACTTTGTATACAAAAGTTGCTGTGGAATGTGTGTCAGTTAGGGTG
TGGAAAGTCCCCAGGCTCCCCAGCAGGCAGAAGTATGCAAAGCATGCATCTCAATTAGTCAGCAACCAGG
TGTGGAAAGTCCCCAGGCTCCCCAGCAGGCAGAAGTATGCAAAGCATGCATCTCAATTAGTCAGCAACCA
TAGTCCCGCCCCTAACTCCGCCCATCCCGCCCCTAACTCCGCCCAGTTCCGCCCATTCTCCGCCCCATGG
CTGACTAATTTTTTTTATTTATGCAGAGGCCGAGGCCGCCTCGGCCTCTGAGCTATTCCAGAAGTAGTGA
GGAGGCTTTTTTGGAGGCCTAGGCTTTTGCAAAAAGCTTGGTACCGAGCTCGGATCCCGCCACCATGGTG
AGCAAGGGCGAGGAGGTCATCAAAGAGTTCATGCGCTTCAAGGTGCGCATGGAGGGCTCCATGAACGGCC
ACGAGTTCGAGATCGAGGGCGAGGGCGAGGGCCGCCCCTACGAGGGCACCCAGACCGCCAAGCTGAAGGT
GACCAAGGGCGGCCCCCTGCCCTTCGCCTGGGACATCCTGTCCCCCCAGTTCATGTACGGCTCCAAGGCG
TACGTGAAGCACCCCGCCGACATCCCCGATTACAAGAAGCTGTCCTTCCCCGAGGGCTTCAAGTGGGAGC
GCGTGATGAACTTCGAGGACGGCGGTCTGGTGACCGTGACCCAGGACTCCTCCCTGCAGGACGGCACGCT
GATCTACAAGGTGAAGATGCGCGGCACCAACTTCCCCCCCGACGGCCCCGTAATGCAGAAGAAGACCATG
GGCTGGGAGGCCTCCACCGAGCGCCTGTACCCCCGCGACGGCGTGCTGAAGGGCGAGATCCACCAGGCCC
TGAAGCTGAAGGACGGCGGCCACTACCTGGTGGAGTTCAAGACCATCTACATGGCCAAGAAGCCCGTGCA
ACTGCCCGGCTACTACTACGTGGACACCAAGCTGGACATCACCTCCCACAACGAGGACTACACCATCGTG
GAACAGTACGAGCGCTCCGAGGGCCGCCACCACCTGTTCCTGGGGCATGGCACCGGCAGCACCGGCAGCG
GCAGCTCCGGCACCGCCTCCTCCGAGGACAACAACATGGCCGTCATCAAAGAGTTCATGCGCTTCAAGGT
GCGCATGGAGGGCTCCATGAACGGCCACGAGTTCGAGATCGAGGGCGAGGGCGAGGGCCGCCCCTACGAG
GGCACCCAGACCGCCAAGCTGAAGGTGACCAAGGGCGGCCCCCTGCCCTTCGCCTGGGACATCCTGTCCC
CCCAGTTCATGTACGGCTCCAAGGCGTACGTGAAGCACCCCGCCGACATCCCCGATTACAAGAAGCTGTC
CTTCCCCGAGGGCTTCAAGTGGGAGCGCGTGATGAACTTCGAGGACGGCGGTCTGGTGACCGTGACCCAG
GACTCCTCCCTGCAGGACGGCACGCTGATCTACAAGGTGAAGATGCGCGGCACCAACTTCCCCCCCGACG
GCCCCGTAATGCAGAAGAAGACCATGGGCTGGGAGGCCTCCACCGAGCGCCTGTACCCCCGCGACGGCGT
GCTGAAGGGCGAGATCCACCAGGCCCTGAAGCTGAAGGACGGCGGCCGCTACCTGGTGGAGTTCAAGACC
ATCTACATGGCCAAGAAGCCCGTGCAACTGCCCGGCTACTACTACGTGGACACCAAGCTGGACATCACCT
CCCACAACGAGGACTACACCATCGTGGAACAGTACGAGCGCTCCGAGGGCCGCCACCACCTGTTCCTGTA
CGGCATGGACGAGCTGTACAAGTAAGAATTCGATATCAAGCTTATCGATACCGTCGACCTCGAGCCT
Features (pLannotate 1.2.2; 12 found; start..end, strand, type, name):
     11..110     -  protein_bind   attL2: mutant version of attL; recombination site for the Gateway® LR reaction LR Clonase™
    141..159     -  promoter       T7 promoter: promoter for bacteriophage T7 RNA polymerase
    293..1102    +  CDS            KanR: aminoglycoside phosphotransferase; aph(3')-Ia; confers resistance to kanamycin in bacteria or G418 (Geneticin®) in eukaryotes
   1249..1837    +  rep_origin     ori: high-copy-number ColE1/pMB1/pBR322/pUC origin of replication
   2020..2112    +  CDS            lacI (fragment): lac repressor; lacI; The lac repressor binds to the lac operator to inhibit transcription in E. coli. This inhibition can be relieved by adding lactose or isopropyl-β-D-thiogalactopyranoside (IPTG).
   2167..2194    -  terminator     rrnB T2 terminator: transcription terminator T2 from the E. coli rrnB gene
   2326..2369    +  terminator     rrnB T1 terminator: Escherichia coli rrnB; transcription terminator T1 from the E. coli rrnB gene
   2416..2452    -  CDS            lacZα (fragment): LacZα fragment of β-galactosidase; lacZ fragment
   2469..2564    +  protein_bind   attL5: mutant version of attL; recombination site for the Gateway® LR reaction LR Clonase™
   2574..2903    +  promoter       SV40 promoter: SV40 enhancer and early promoter
   2935..4364    +  CDS            tdTomato (fragment): tandem dimeric (pseudo-monomeric) derivative of DsRed (Shaner et al., 2004) mammalian codon-optimized
   4366..4404    +  misc_feature   MCS (fragment): pBluescript multiple cloning site
