[The description below was written by a language model from this plasmid's Addgene catalogue record and pLannotate feature annotations shown in this document.]
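Description:
pMuLE ENTR SV40 tdTomato L5-L2 is a Gateway entry vector from the MuLE (Multiple Lentiviral Expression) system, a modular toolkit for assembling several expression units into a single lentiviral construct by MultiSite Gateway cloning. The 4.4 kb plasmid is not itself a lentiviral vector, and the feature table shows no LTRs or packaging elements. The record gives no named backbone, but the annotated layout is typical of a pENTR/pDONR-derived plasmid. It has a high-copy ColE1/pUC-type origin, a kanamycin resistance gene (aph(3')-Ia) for selection in E. coli, and rrnB T1 and T2 terminators upstream of the recombination cassette that shield it from read-through transcription. A T7 promoter and short lacI and lacZα remnants are also annotated as backbone leftovers.

The payload lies between an attL5 site and an attL2 site. It consists of the SV40 enhancer/early promoter driving tdTomato, the tandem-dimer, mammalian codon-optimised red fluorescent derivative of DsRed, followed by a short multiple-cloning-site remnant. The annotation tool labels the tdTomato match as a fragment, though it spans about 1.4 kb. No polyadenylation signal is annotated within the module, so transcript termination presumably depends on elements supplied by the destination vector.

The L5-L2 flanks set the position and orientation of this module in an LR Clonase reaction. It occupies the final slot of a multi-fragment assembly, joining an upstream entry module that ends in a compatible att5 site and recombining into the destination vector through attL2. The construct is typically used to add a constitutively expressed red fluorescent marker alongside other MuLE modules, so that transduced mammalian cells can be identified or sorted.
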