Addgene plasmid #62154: pMuLE ENTR SV40 tdTomato L5-L2
Purpose: MuLE (Multiple Lentiviral Expression) Entry vector containing a SV40 promoter and tdTomato module. Compatible with MultiSite Gateway cloning
Depositing lab: Ian Frew. Depositing organization: University of Zurich. Publication: A versatile modular vector system for rapid combinatorial mammalian genetics. Albers J, Danzer C, Rechsteiner M, Lehmann H, Brandt LP, Hejhal T, Catalano A, Busenhart P, Goncalves AF, Brandt S, Bode PK, Bode-Lesniewska B, Wild PJ, Frew IJ. J Clin Invest. 2015 Mar 9. pii: 79743. doi: 10.1172/JCI79743. PubMed 25751063.
Backbone
  Vector backbone: N/A
  Vector type: Mammalian Expression ; MuLE Gateway Entry Vector
Growth in bacteria
  Bacterial resistance: Kanamycin, 50 μg/mL
  Growth temperature: 37°C
  Growth strain: DH5alpha
  Copy number: High Copy
Gene/Insert
  Gene/Insert name: tdTomato
  Species: Synthetic
  Promoter: SV40
  Cloning method: Gateway Cloning
  Sequencing primers: 5′ M13-fwd; 3′ M13-rev
Terms and licenses: Academic/Nonprofit Terms; Industry Terms: Not Available to Industry
How to cite: pMuLE ENTR SV40 tdTomato L5-L2 was a gift from Ian Frew (Addgene plasmid # 62154 ; http://n2t.net/addgene:62154 ; RRID:Addgene_62154)
