>Addgene plasmid #62154 | pMuLE ENTR SV40 tdTomato L5-L2 | addgene partial sequence | sequence record 103613 | M13-F20 5'-TGTAAAACGACGGCCAGT-3'
GACTGATAGTGACCTGTTCGTTGCAACAAATTGATGAGCAATGCTTTTTTATAATGCCAACTTTGTATAC
AAAAGTTGCTGTGGAATGTGTGTCAGTTAGGGTGTGGAAAGTCCCCAGGCTCCCCAGCAGGCAGAAGTAT
GCAAAGCATGCATCTCAATTAGTCAGCAACCAGGTGTGGAAAGTCCCCAGGCTCCCCAGCAGGCAGAAGT
ATGCAAAGCATGCATCTCAATTAGTCAGCAACCATAGTCCCGCCCCTAACTCCGCCCATCCCGCCCCTAA
CTCCGCCCAGTTCCGCCCATTCTCCGCCCCATGGCTGACTAATTTTTTTTATTTATGCAGAGGCCGAGGC
CGCCTCGGCCTCTGAGCTATTCCAGAAGTAGTGAGGAGGCTTTTTTGGAGGCCTAGGCTTTTGCAAAAAG
CTTGGTACCGAGCTCGGATCCCGCCACCATGGTGAGCAAGGGCGAGGAGGTCATCAAAGAGTTCATGCGC
TTCAAGGTGCGCATGGAGGGCTCCATGAACGGCCACGAGTTCGAGATCGAGGGCGAGGGCGAGGGCCGCC
CCTACGAGGGCACCCAGACCGCCAAGCTGAAGGTGACCAAGGGCGGCCCCCTGCCCTTCGCCTGGGACAT
CCTGTCCCCCCAGTTCATGTACGGCTCCAAGGCGTACGTGAAGCACCCCGCCGACATCCCCGATTACAAG
AAGCTGTCCTTCCCCGAGGGCTTCAAGT
