>Addgene plasmid #62154 | pMuLE ENTR SV40 tdTomato L5-L2 | addgene partial sequence | sequence record 103614 | M13-Rev 5'-CAGGAAACAGCTATGACC-3'
TAATGATTTTATTTTGACTGATAGTGACCTGTTCGTTGCAACAAATTGATAAGCAATGCTTTCTTATAAT
GCCAACTTTGTACAAGAAAGCTGGGTAGTAATCTAGAGGCTCGAGGTCGACGGTATCGATAAGCTTGATA
TCGAATTCTTACTTGTACAGCTCGTCCATGCCGTACAGGAACAGGTGGTGGCGGCCCTCGGAGCGCTCGT
ACTGTTCCACGATGGTGTAGTCCTCGTTGTGGGAGGTGATGTCCAGCTTGGTGTCCACGTAGTAGTAGCC
GGGCAGTTGCACGGGCTTCTTGGCCATGTAGATGGTCTTGAACTCCACCAGGTAGCGGCCGCCGTCCTTC
AGCTTCAGGGCCTGGTGGATCTCGCCCTTCAGCACGCCGTCGCGGGGGTACAGGCGCTCGGTGGAGGCCT
CCCAGCCCATGGTCTTCTTCTGCATTACGGGGCCGTCGGGGGGGAAGTTGGTGCCGCGCATCTTCACCTT
GTAGATCAGCGTGCCGTCCTGCAGGGAGGAGTCCTGGGTCACGGTCACCAGACCGCCGTCCTCGAAGTTC
ATCACGCGCTCCCACTTGAAGCCCTCGGGGAAGGACAGCTTCTTGTAATCGGGGATGTCGGCGGGGTGCT
TCACGTACGCCTTGGAGCCGTACATGAACTGGGGGGACAGGATGTCCCA
